Addgene plasmid #170775: pLJM1-FIRE-pHLy
Purpose: Ratiometric biosensor expressed with CMV promoter for probing lysosomal pH in mammalian cells
Depositing lab: Aimee Kao. Depositing organization: University of California, San Francisco (UCSF). Publication: Genetically Encoded, pH-Sensitive mTFP1 Biosensor for Probing Lysosomal pH. Chin MY, Patwardhan AR, Ang KH, Wang AL, Alquezar C, Welch M, Nguyen PT, Grabe M, Molofsky AV, Arkin MR, Kao AW. ACS Sens. 2021 Jun 8. doi: 10.1021/acssensors.0c02318. PubMed 34102054.
Backbone
  Vector backbone: pLJM1-EGFP
  Backbone manufacturer: Addgene Plasmid #19319
  Backbone size w/o insert (bp): 8083
  Total vector size (bp): 10093
  Modifications to backbone: EGFP replaced with FIRE-pHLy pH sensor (LAMP1 signal sequence-mTFP1-Linker1-humanLAMP1-Linker2-mCherry-stop codon)
  Vector type: Mammalian Expression, Lentiviral
  Selectable markers: Puromycin
Growth in bacteria
  Bacterial resistance: Ampicillin, 100 μg/mL
  Growth temperature: 37°C
  Growth strain: NEB Stable
  Copy number: High Copy
Gene/Insert
  Gene/Insert name: LAMP1 (alt name: CD107a)
  Species: H. sapiens (human)
  Insert size (bp): 1167
  Mutation: 84 nucleotide Signal Sequence switched to the beginning of the construct
  GenBank ID: NM_005561.4 NM_005561.4
  Entrez Gene: LAMP1 (a.k.a. CD107a, LAMPA, LGP120)
  Promoter: CMV
  Tag / fusion protein: mTFP1 (N terminal on insert); mCherry (C terminal on insert)
  Cloning method: Gibson Cloning
  Sequencing primers: 5′ CMV forward; 3′ hPGK promoter reverse
Resource information
  A portion of this plasmid was derived from a plasmid made by: LAMP1 signal peptide and human LAMP1 were PCR amplified from LAMP1-mGFP (Addgene Plasmid #34831, kind gift from the Mark Von Zastrov lab, University of California, San Francisco, UCSF), mTFP1 amplified from mTFP1-pBAD (Addgene Plasmid #54553), mCherry amplified from pcDNA3.1-mCherry (Addgene Plasmid #128744). The DNA segments were PCR amplified (Phusion High-Fidelity PCR Master Mix, NEB, UK, #M0531) and fused with Gibson recombination cloning method (Gibson Assembly Master Mix, NEB, UK, #E2611) in pEGFP-N3 empty backbone. The linker sequences were incorporated into the primer sequences. The FIRE-pHLy expression cassette was cloned into lentiviral vectors with CMV promoter (pLJM1-EGFP; Addgene Plasmid #19319) by Epoch Life Science services (Sugar Land,Texas, USA).
Terms and licenses: Academic/Nonprofit Terms; Industry Terms: Not Available to Industry
Depositor comments: Chin et al. ACS Sens. 2021 Jun 8. doi: 10.1021/acssensors.0c02318. Pubmed: https://pubmed.ncbi.nlm.nih.gov/34102054/ Article: https://pubs.acs.org/doi/10.1021/acssensors.0c02318
How to cite: pLJM1-FIRE-pHLy was a gift from Aimee Kao (Addgene plasmid # 170775 ; http://n2t.net/addgene:170775 ; RRID:Addgene_170775)
