[The description below was written by a language model from this plasmid's Addgene catalogue record and pLannotate feature annotations shown in this document.]
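Description:
pLJM1-FIRE-pHLy is a lentiviral mammalian expression plasmid of about 10.1 kb, built on the pLJM1-EGFP backbone with the EGFP reporter replaced by a ratiometric lysosomal pH biosensor. It is propagated in E. coli through a high-copy ColE1/pUC origin with ampicillin resistance; an f1 origin and remnants of lac and T7/T3 promoter elements are carried over from the parental cloning vector. The viral portion has a third-generation, self-inactivating layout. An RSV promoter drives a truncated HIV-1 5' LTR, followed by the Ψ packaging signal with a gag fragment and the Rev response element. A cPPT/CTS lies downstream of the sensor cassette, and the genome ends in a ΔU3 3' LTR. An SV40 polyadenylation signal and SV40 origin sit just outside the 3' LTR. A fragment of a U6 promoter is also annotated just upstream of the CMV enhancer.

The payload is a single CMV enhancer/promoter-driven open reading frame. It consists of the human LAMP1 signal sequence, moved to the very start of the construct, then the cyan fluorescent protein mTFP1, a linker, the remainder of human LAMP1 (CD107a), a second linker, and mCherry with a stop codon. LAMP1 directs the fusion to lysosomal membranes. Placing mTFP1 immediately after the signal peptide should, given LAMP1's usual membrane topology, put it in the lysosomal lumen, with the C-terminal mCherry on the cytosolic side. The publication title identifies mTFP1 as the pH-sensitive component, so mCherry presumably serves as the reference signal for the ratio. Downstream, a human PGK promoter expresses puromycin N-acetyltransferase, which allows selection of stably transduced cells. The construct is intended for transfection or lentiviral delivery to probe lysosomal pH in mammalian cells.
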