Features (pLannotate 1.2.2; 32 found; start..end, strand, type, name):
    131..334     +  promoter       CMV promoter: human cytomegalovirus (CMV) immediate early promoter
    379..463     +  CDS            LAMP1 (fragment): human lysosome-associated membrane glycoprotein 1
    463..1167    +  CDS            mTFP1: mTFP1 is a basic (constitutively fluorescent) cyan fluorescent protein published in 2006, derived from Clavularia sp.. It has low acid sensitivity.
   1210..2376    +  CDS            LAMP1 (fragment): human lysosome-associated membrane glycoprotein 1
   2397..3105    +  CDS            mCherry (fragment): monomeric derivative of DsRed fluorescent protein (Shaner et al., 2004) mammalian codon-optimized
   3106..3141    +  misc_feature   MCS (fragment): multiple cloning site
   3176..3293    +  misc_feature   cPPT/CTS: central polypurine tract and central termination sequence of HIV-1
   3342..3852    +  promoter       hPGK promoter: human phosphoglycerate kinase 1 promoter
   3874..4473    +  CDS            PuroR: puromycin N-acetyltransferase; pac from Streptomyces alboniger; confers resistance to puromycin
   4516..4599    +  CDS            nef (fragment): NEF_HV1Z2 - Experimental evidence at protein level: Swiss-Prot protein existence level 1. Extracellular Nef protein targets CD4(+) T-lymphocytes for apoptosis by interacting with CXCR4 surface receptors. From Human immunodeficiency virus type 1 group M subtype D (isolate Z2/CDC-Z34) (HIV-1).
   4601..4834    +  LTR            3' LTR (ΔU3): self-inactivating 3' long terminal repeat (LTR) from HIV-1
   4906..5027    +  polyA_signal   SV40 poly(A) signal: SV40 polyadenylation signal
   5067..5202    +  rep_origin     SV40 ori: SV40 origin of replication
   5223..5241    -  promoter       T7 promoter: promoter for bacteriophage T7 RNA polymerase
   5249..5404    +  CDS            lacZα (fragment): LacZα fragment of β-galactosidase; lacZ fragment
   5409..5837    +  rep_origin     f1 ori (sequence partly withheld): f1 bacteriophage origin of replication; arrow indicates direction of (+) strand synthesis
   5890..5994    +  promoter       AmpR promoter: bla
   5995..6855    +  CDS            AmpR: β-lactamase; bla; confers resistance to ampicillin, carbenicillin, and related antibiotics
   7026..7614    +  rep_origin     ori: high-copy-number ColE1/pMB1/pBR322/pUC origin of replication
   7797..7889    +  CDS            lacI (fragment): lac repressor; lacI; The lac repressor binds to the lac operator to inhibit transcription in E. coli. This inhibition can be relieved by adding lactose or isopropyl-β-D-thiogalactopyranoside (IPTG).
   7902..7923    +  protein_bind   CAP binding site: CAP binding activates transcription in the presence of cAMP. E. coli catabolite activator protein
   7938..7968    +  promoter       lac promoter: promoter for the E. coli lac operon
   7976..7992    +  protein_bind   lac operator: The lac repressor binds to the lac operator to inhibit transcription in E. coli. This inhibition can be relieved by adding lactose or isopropyl-β-D-thiogalactopyranoside (IPTG). lac repressor encoded by lacI
   8037..8055    +  promoter       T3 promoter: promoter for bacteriophage T3 RNA polymerase
   8083..8309    +  promoter       RSV promoter: Rous sarcoma virus enhancer/promoter
   8310..8490    +  LTR            5' LTR (truncated): truncated 5' long terminal repeat (LTR) from HIV-1
   8537..8662    +  misc_feature   HIV-1 Ψ: packaging signal of human immunodeficiency virus type 1
   8646..9009    +  CDS            HIV-1 gag (fragment): gag protein from human immunodeficiency virus 1; gag
   9155..9388    +  misc_feature   RRE: The Rev response element (RRE) of HIV-1 allows for Rev-dependent mRNA export from the nucleus to the cytoplasm.
   9765..9865    +  CDS            Rev (fragment): human immunodeficiency virus 1 (HIV-1) Rev protein; rev; enhances nuclear export of unspliced and incompletely spliced viral mRNAs
   9915..5       +  promoter       U6 promoter (fragment) (across the origin): RNA polymerase III promoter for human U6 snRNA
  10089..130     +  enhancer       CMV enhancer (fragment) (across the origin): human cytomegalovirus immediate early enhancer; contains an 18-bp deletion relative to the standard CMV enhancer
>Addgene plasmid #170775 | pLJM1-FIRE-pHLy | addgene full sequence | sequence record 339023 | Addgene NGS Result
TATGCCAAGTACGCCCCCTATTGACGTCAATGACGGTAAATGGCCCGCCTGGCATTATGCCCAGTACATG
ACCTTATGGGACTTTCCTACTTGGCAGTACATCTACGTATTAGTCATCGCTATTACCATGGTGATGCGGT
TTTGGCAGTACATCAATGGGCGTGGATAGCGGTTTGACTCACGGGGATTTCCAAGTCTCCACCCCATTGA
CGTCAATGGGAGTTTGTTTTGGCACCAAAATCAACGGGACTTTCCAAAATGTCGTAACAACTCCGCCCCA
TTGACGCAAATGGGCGGTAGGCGTGTACGGTGGGAGGTCTATATAAGCAGAGCTGGTTTAGTGAACCGTC
AGATCCGCTAGCGCTACCGGTCGCCACCATGGCGGCCCCCGGCAGCGCCCGGCGACCCCTGCTGCTGCTA
CTGCTGTTGCTGCTGCTCGGCCTCATGCATTGTGCGTCAGCAGTGAGCAAGGGCGAGGAGACCACAATGG
GCGTAATCAAGCCCGACATGAAGATCAAGCTGAAGATGGAGGGCAACGTGAATGGCCACGCCTTCGTGAT
CGAGGGCGAGGGCGAGGGCAAGCCCTACGACGGCACCAACACCATCAACCTGGAGGTGAAGGAGGGAGCC
CCCCTGCCCTTCTCCTACGACATTCTGACCACCGCGTTCGCCTACGGCAACAGGGCCTTCACCAAGTACC
CCGACGACATCCCCAACTACTTCAAGCAGTCCTTCCCCGAGGGCTACTCTTGGGAGCGCACCATGACCTT
CGAGGACAAGGGCATCGTGAAGGTGAAGTCCGACATCTCCATGGAGGAGGACTCCTTCATCTACGAGATA
CACCTCAAGGGCGAGAACTTCCCCCCCAACGGCCCCGTGATGCAGAAGAAGACCACCGGCTGGGACGCCT
CCACCGAGAGGATGTACGTGCGCGACGGCGTGCTGAAGGGCGACGTCAAGCACAAGCTGCTGCTGGAGGG
CGGCGGCCACCACCGCGTTGACTTCAAGACCATCTACAGGGCCAAGAAGGCGGTGAAGCTGCCCGACTAT
CACTTTGTGGACCACCGCATCGAGATCCTGAACCACGACAAGGACTACAACAAGGTGACCGTTTACGAGA
GCGCCGTGGCCCGCAACTCCACCGACGGCATGGACGAGCTGTACAAGGGCGGCAGCGGCGGCGGCAGCGG
CAGCGGCGGCGGCAGCGGCGCAATGTTTATGGTGAAAAATGGCAACGGGACCGCGTGCATAATGGCCAAC
TTCTCTGCTGCCTTCTCAGTGAACTACGACACCAAGAGTGGCCCTAAGAACATGACCTTTGACCTGCCAT
CAGATGCCACAGTGGTGCTCAACCGCAGCTCCTGTGGAAAAGAGAACACTTCTGACCCCAGTCTCGTGAT
TGCTTTTGGAAGAGGACATACACTCACTCTCAATTTCACGAGAAATGCAACACGTTACAGCGTCCAGCTC
ATGAGTTTTGTTTATAACTTGTCAGACACACACCTTTTCCCCAATGCGAGCTCCAAAGAAATCAAGACTG
TGGAATCTATAACTGACATCAGGGCAGATATAGATAAAAAATACAGATGTGTTAGTGGCACCCAGGTCCA
CATGAACAACGTGACCGTAACGCTCCATGATGCCACCATCCAGGCGTACCTTTCCAACAGCAGCTTCAGC
AGGGGAGAGACACGCTGTGAACAAGACAGGCCTTCCCCAACCACAGCGCCCCCTGCGCCACCCAGCCCCT
CGCCCTCACCCGTGCCCAAGAGCCCCTCTGTGGACAAGTACAACGTGAGCGGCACCAACGGGACCTGCCT
GCTGGCCAGCATGGGGCTGCAGCTGAACCTCACCTATGAGAGGAAGGACAACACGACGGTGACAAGGCTT
CTCAACATCAACCCCAACAAGACCTCGGCCAGCGGGAGCTGCGGCGCCCACCTGGTGACTCTGGAGCTGC
ACAGCGAGGGCACCACCGTCCTGCTCTTCCAGTTCGGGATGAATGCAAGTTCTAGCCGGTTTTTCCTACA
AGGAATCCAGTTGAATACAATTCTTCCTGACGCCAGAGACCCCGCCTTTAAAGCTGCCAACGGCTCCCTG
CGAGCGCTGCAGGCCACAGTCGGCAATTCCTACAAGTGCAACGCGGAGGAGCACGTCCGTGTCACGAAGG
CGTTTTCAGTCAATATATTCAAAGTGTGGGTCCAGGCTTTCAAGGTGGAAGGTGGCCAGTTTGGCTCTGT
GGAGGAGTGTCTGCTGGACGAGAACAGCATGCTGATCCCCATCGCTGTGGGTGGTGCCCTGGCGGGGCTG
GTCCTCATCGTCCTCATCGCCTACCTCGTCGGCAGGAAGAGGAGTCACGCAGGCTACCAGACTATCCCGG
CGCCGGCGCCGGCGCCGGTGAGCAAGGGCGAGGAGGATAACATGGCCATCATCAAGGAGTTCATGCGCTT
CAAGGTGCACATGGAGGGCTCCGTGAACGGCCACGAGTTCGAGATCGAGGGCGAGGGCGAGGGCCGCCCC
TACGAGGGCACCCAGACCGCCAAGCTGAAGGTGACCAAGGGTGGCCCCCTGCCCTTCGCCTGGGACATCC
TGTCCCCTCAGTTCATGTACGGCTCCAAGGCCTACGTGAAGCACCCCGCCGACATCCCCGACTACTTGAA
GCTGTCCTTCCCCGAGGGCTTCAAGTGGGAGCGCGTGATGAACTTCGAGGACGGCGGCGTGGTGACCGTG
ACCCAGGACTCCTCCCTGCAGGACGGCGAGTTCATCTACAAGGTGAAGCTGCGCGGCACCAACTTCCCCT
CCGACGGCCCCGTAATGCAGAAGAAGACCATGGGCTGGGAGGCCTCCTCCGAGCGGATGTACCCCGAGGA
CGGCGCCCTGAAGGGCGAGATCAAGCAGAGGCTGAAGCTGAAGGACGGCGGCCACTACGACGCTGAGGTC
AAGACCACCTACAAGGCCAAGAAGCCCGTGCAGCTGCCCGGCGCCTACAACGTCAACATCAAGTTGGACA
TCACCTCCCACAACGAGGACTACACCATCGTGGAACAGTACGAACGCGCCGAGGGCCGCCACTCCACCGG
CGGCATGGACGAGCTGTACAAGTAGTCCGGACTCAGATCTCGAGCTCAAGCTTCGAATTCTCGACCTCGA
GACAAATGGCAGTATTCATCCACAATTTTAAAAGAAAAGGGGGGATTGGGGGGTACAGTGCAGGGGAAAG
AATAGTAGACATAATAGCAACAGACATACAAACTAAAGAATTACAAAAACAAATTACAAAAATTCAAAAT
TTTCGGGTTTATTACAGGGACAGCAGAGATCCACTTTGGCCGCGGCTCGAGGGGGTTGGGGTTGCGCCTT
TTCCAAGGCAGCCCTGGGTTTGCGCAGGGACGCGGCTGCTCTGGGCGTGGTTCCGGGAAACGCAGCGGCG
CCGACCCTGGGTCTCGCACATTCTTCACGTCCGTTCGCAGCGTCACCCGGATCTTCGCCGCTACCCTTGT
GGGCCCCCCGGCGACGCTTCCTGCTCCGCCCCTAAGTCGGGAAGGTTCCTTGCGGTTCGCGGCGTGCCGG
ACGTGACAAACGGAAGCCGCACGTCTCACTAGTACCCTCGCAGACGGACAGCGCCAGGGAGCAATGGCAG
CGCGCCGACCGCGATGGGCTGTGGCCAATAGCGGCTGCTCAGCAGGGCGCGCCGAGAGCAGCGGCCGGGA
AGGGGCGGTGCGGGAGGCGGGGTGTGGGGCGGTAGTGTGGGCCCTGTTCCTGCCCGCGCGGTGTTCCGCA
TTCTGCAAGCCTCCGGAGCGCACGTCGGCAGTCGGCTCCCTCGTTGACCGAATCACCGACCTCTCTCCCC
AGGGGGATCCACCGGAGCTTACCATGACCGAGTACAAGCCCACGGTGCGCCTCGCCACCCGCGACGACGT
CCCCAGGGCCGTACGCACCCTCGCCGCCGCGTTCGCCGACTACCCCGCCACGCGCCACACCGTCGATCCG
GACCGCCACATCGAGCGGGTCACCGAGCTGCAAGAACTCTTCCTCACGCGCGTCGGGCTCGACATCGGCA
AGGTGTGGGTCGCGGACGACGGCGCCGCGGTGGCGGTCTGGACCACGCCGGAGAGCGTCGAAGCGGGGGC
GGTGTTCGCCGAGATCGGCCCGCGCATGGCCGAGTTGAGCGGTTCCCGGCTGGCCGCGCAGCAACAGATG
GAAGGCCTCCTGGCGCCGCACCGGCCCAAGGAGCCCGCGTGGTTCCTGGCCACCGTCGGCGTCTCGCCCG
ACCACCAGGGCAAGGGTCTGGGCAGCGCCGTCGTGCTCCCCGGAGTGGAGGCGGCCGAGCGCGCCGGGGT
GCCCGCCTTCCTGGAGACCTCCGCGCCCCGCAACCTCCCCTTCTACGAGCGGCTCGGCTTCACCGTCACC
GCCGACGTCGAGGTGCCCGAAGGACCGCGCACCTGGTGCATGACCCGCAAGCCCGGTGCCTGACGCCCGC
CCCACGACCCGCAGCGCCCGACCGAAAGGAGCGCACGACCCCATGCATCGGTACCTTTAAGACCAATGAC
TTACAAGGCAGCTGTAGATCTTAGCCACTTTTTAAAAGAAAAGGGGGGACTGGAAGGGCTAATTCACTCC
CAACGAAGACAAGATCTGCTTTTTGCTTGTACTGGGTCTCTCTGGTTAGACCAGATCTGAGCCTGGGAGC
TCTCTGGCTAACTAGGGAACCCACTGCTTAAGCCTCAATAAAGCTTGCCTTGAGTGCTTCAAGTAGTGTG
TGCCCGTCTGTTGTGTGACTCTGGTAACTAGAGATCCCTCAGACCCTTTTAGTCAGTGTGGAAAATCTCT
AGCAGTAGTAGTTCATGTCATCTTATTATTCAGTATTTATAACTTGCAAAGAAATGAATATCAGAGAGTG
AGAGGAACTTGTTTATTGCAGCTTATAATGGTTACAAATAAAGCAATAGCATCACAAATTTCACAAATAA
AGCATTTTTTTCACTGCATTCTAGTTGTGGTTTGTCCAAACTCATCAATGTATCTTATCATGTCTGGCTC
TAGCTATCCCGCCCCTAACTCCGCCCATCCCGCCCCTAACTCCGCCCAGTTCCGCCCATTCTCCGCCCCA
TGGCTGACTAATTTTTTTTATTTATGCAGAGGCCGAGGCCGCCTCGGCCTCTGAGCTATTCCAGAAGTAG
TGAGGAGGCTTTTTTGGAGGCCTAGGGACGTACCCAATTCGCCCTATAGTGAGTCGTATTACGCGCGCTC
ACTGGCCGTCGTTTTACAACGTCGTGACTGGGAAAACCCTGGCGTTACCCAACTTAATCGCCTTGCAGCA
CATCCCCCTTTCGCCAGCTGGCGTAATAGCGAAGAGGCCCGCACCGATCGCCCTTCCCAACAGTTGCGCA
GCCTGAATGGCGAATGGG
[124 nt withheld, positions 5409-5532]
C
[91 nt withheld, positions 5534-5624]
A
[49 nt withheld, positions 5626-5674]
CCTTTGACGTTGGAGTCCACGTTCTTT
[37 nt withheld, positions 5702-5738]
ACCCTATCTCGGTCTATTCTTTTGATTTATAAGGGATTTTGCCGATTTCGGCCTATTGGTTAAAAAATGA
GCTGATTTAACAAAAATTTAACGCGAATTTTAACAAAATATTAACGCTTACAATTTAGGTGGCACTTTTC
GGGGAAATGTGCGCGGAACCCCTATTTGTTTATTTTTCTAAATACATTCAAATATGTATCCGCTCATGAG
ACAATAACCCTGATAAATGCTTCAATAATATTGAAAAAGGAAGAGTATGAGTATTCAACATTTCCGTGTC
GCCCTTATTCCCTTTTTTGCGGCATTTTGCCTTCCTGTTTTTGCTCACCCAGAAACGCTGGTGAAAGTAA
AAGATGCTGAAGATCAGTTGGGTGCACGAGTGGGTTACATCGAACTGGATCTCAACAGCGGTAAGATCCT
TGAGAGTTTTCGCCCCGAAGAACGTTTTCCAATGATGAGCACTTTTAAAGTTCTGCTATGTGGCGCGGTA
TTATCCCGTATTGACGCCGGGCAAGAGCAACTCGGTCGCCGCATACACTATTCTCAGAATGACTTGGTTG
AGTACTCACCAGTCACAGAAAAGCATCTTACGGATGGCATGACAGTAAGAGAATTATGCAGTGCTGCCAT
AACCATGAGTGATAACACTGCGGCCAACTTACTTCTGACAACGATCGGAGGACCGAAGGAGCTAACCGCT
TTTTTGCACAACATGGGGGATCATGTAACTCGCCTTGATCGTTGGGAACCGGAGCTGAATGAAGCCATAC
CAAACGACGAGCGTGACACCACGATGCCTGTAGCAATGGCAACAACGTTGCGCAAACTATTAACTGGCGA
ACTACTTACTCTAGCTTCCCGGCAACAATTAATAGACTGGATGGAGGCGGATAAAGTTGCAGGACCACTT
CTGCGCTCGGCCCTTCCGGCTGGCTGGTTTATTGCTGATAAATCTGGAGCCGGTGAGCGTGGGTCTCGCG
GTATCATTGCAGCACTGGGGCCAGATGGTAAGCCCTCCCGTATCGTAGTTATCTACACGACGGGGAGTCA
GGCAACTATGGATGAACGAAATAGACAGATCGCTGAGATAGGTGCCTCACTGATTAAGCATTGGTAACTG
TCAGACCAAGTTTACTCATATATACTTTAGATTGATTTAAAACTTCATTTTTAATTTAAAAGGATCTAGG
TGAAGATCCTTTTTGATAATCTCATGACCAAAATCCCTTAACGTGAGTTTTCGTTCCACTGAGCGTCAGA
CCCCGTAGAAAAGATCAAAGGATCTTCTTGAGATCCTTTTTTTCTGCGCGTAATCTGCTGCTTGCAAACA
AAAAAACCACCGCTACCAGCGGTGGTTTGTTTGCCGGATCAAGAGCTACCAACTCTTTTTCCGAAGGTAA
CTGGCTTCAGCAGAGCGCAGATACCAAATACTGTTCTTCTAGTGTAGCCGTAGTTAGGCCACCACTTCAA
GAACTCTGTAGCACCGCCTACATACCTCGCTCTGCTAATCCTGTTACCAGTGGCTGCTGCCAGTGGCGAT
AAGTCGTGTCTTACCGGGTTGGACTCAAGACGATAGTTACCGGATAAGGCGCAGCGGTCGGGCTGAACGG
GGGGTTCGTGCACACAGCCCAGCTTGGAGCGAACGACCTACACCGAACTGAGATACCTACAGCGTGAGCT
ATGAGAAAGCGCCACGCTTCCCGAAGGGAGAAAGGCGGACAGGTATCCGGTAAGCGGCAGGGTCGGAACA
GGAGAGCGCACGAGGGAGCTTCCAGGGGGAAACGCCTGGTATCTTTATAGTCCTGTCGGGTTTCGCCACC
TCTGACTTGAGCGTCGATTTTTGTGATGCTCGTCAGGGGGGCGGAGCCTATGGAAAAACGCCAGCAACGC
GGCCTTTTTACGGTTCCTGGCCTTTTGCTGGCCTTTTGCTCACATGTTCTTTCCTGCGTTATCCCCTGAT
TCTGTGGATAACCGTATTACCGCCTTTGAGTGAGCTGATACCGCTCGCCGCAGCCGAACGACCGAGCGCA
GCGAGTCAGTGAGCGAGGAAGCGGAAGAGCGCCCAATACGCAAACCGCCTCTCCCCGCGCGTTGGCCGAT
TCATTAATGCAGCTGGCACGACAGGTTTCCCGACTGGAAAGCGGGCAGTGAGCGCAACGCAATTAATGTG
AGTTAGCTCACTCATTAGGCACCCCAGGCTTTACACTTTATGCTTCCGGCTCGTATGTTGTGTGGAATTG
TGAGCGGATAACAATTTCACACAGGAAACAGCTATGACCATGATTACGCCAAGCGCGCAATTAACCCTCA
CTAAAGGGAACAAAAGCTGGAGCTGCAAGCTTAATGTAGTCTTATGCAATACTCTTGTAGTCTTGCAACA
TGGTAACGATGAGTTAGCAACATGCCTTACAAGGAGAGAAAAAGCACCGTGCATGCCGATTGGTGGAAGT
AAGGTGGTACGATCGTGCCTTATTAGGAAGGCAACAGACGGGTCTGACATGGATTGGACGAACCACTGAA
TTGCCGCATTGCAGAGATATTGTATTTAAGTGCCTAGCTCGATACATAAACGGGTCTCTCTGGTTAGACC
AGATCTGAGCCTGGGAGCTCTCTGGCTAACTAGGGAACCCACTGCTTAAGCCTCAATAAAGCTTGCCTTG
AGTGCTTCAAGTAGTGTGTGCCCGTCTGTTGTGTGACTCTGGTAACTAGAGATCCCTCAGACCCTTTTAG
TCAGTGTGGAAAATCTCTAGCAGTGGCGCCCGAACAGGGACTTGAAAGCGAAAGGGAAACCAGAGGAGCT
CTCTCGACGCAGGACTCGGCTTGCTGAAGCGCGCACGGCAAGAGGCGAGGGGCGGCGACTGGTGAGTACG
CCAAAAATTTTGACTAGCGGAGGCTAGAAGGAGAGAGATGGGTGCGAGAGCGTCAGTATTAAGCGGGGGA
GAATTAGATCGCGATGGGAAAAAATTCGGTTAAGGCCAGGGGGAAAGAAAAAATATAAATTAAAACATAT
AGTATGGGCAAGCAGGGAGCTAGAACGATTCGCAGTTAATCCTGGCCTGTTAGAAACATCAGAAGGCTGT
AGACAAATACTGGGACAGCTACAACCATCCCTTCAGACAGGATCAGAAGAACTTAGATCATTATATAATA
CAGTAGCAACCCTCTATTGTGTGCATCAAAGGATAGAGATAAAAGACACCAAGGAAGCTTTAGACAAGAT
AGAGGAAGAGCAAAACAAAAGTAAGACCACCGCACAGCAAGCGGCCGCTGATCTTCAGACCTGGAGGAGG
AGATATGAGGGACAATTGGAGAAGTGAATTATATAAATATAAAGTAGTAAAAATTGAACCATTAGGAGTA
GCACCCACCAAGGCAAAGAGAAGAGTGGTGCAGAGAGAAAAAAGAGCAGTGGGAATAGGAGCTTTGTTCC
TTGGGTTCTTGGGAGCAGCAGGAAGCACTATGGGCGCAGCGTCAATGACGCTGACGGTACAGGCCAGACA
ATTATTGTCTGGTATAGTGCAGCAGCAGAACAATTTGCTGAGGGCTATTGAGGCGCAACAGCATCTGTTG
CAACTCACAGTCTGGGGCATCAAGCAGCTCCAGGCAAGAATCCTGGCTGTGGAAAGATACCTAAAGGATC
AACAGCTCCTGGGGATTTGGGGTTGCTCTGGAAAACTCATTTGCACCACTGCTGTGCCTTGGAATGCTAG
TTGGAGTAATAAATCTCTGGAACAGATTTGGAATCACACGACCTGGATGGAGTGGGACAGAGAAATTAAC
AATTACACAAGCTTAATACACTCCTTAATTGAAGAATCGCAAAACCAGCAAGAAAAGAATGAACAAGAAT
TATTGGAATTAGATAAATGGGCAAGTTTGTGGAATTGGTTTAACATAACAAATTGGCTGTGGTATATAAA
ATTATTCATAATGATAGTAGGAGGCTTGGTAGGTTTAAGAATAGTTTTTGCTGTACTTTCTATAGTGAAT
AGAGTTAGGCAGGGATATTCACCATTATCGTTTCAGACCCACCTCCCAACCCCGAGGGGACCCGACAGGC
CCGAAGGAATAGAAGAAGAAGGTGGAGAGAGAGACAGAGACAGATCCATTCGATTAGTGAACGGATCTCG
ACGGTATCGATCACGAGACTAGCCTCGAGCGGCCGCCCCCTTCACCGAGGGCCTATTTCCCATGATTCCT
TCATATTTGCATATACGATACAAGGCTGTTAGAGAGATAATTGGAATTAATTTGACTGTAAACACAAAGA
TATTAGTACAAAATACGTGACGTAGAAAGTAATAATTTCTTGGGTAGTTTGCAGTTTTAAAATTATGTTT
TAAAATGGACTATCA
